Addgene plasmid #116769: pHAGE-PDGFRA
Purpose: Lentiviral expression of PDGFRA
Depositing lab: Gordon Mills & Kenneth Scott. Depositing organization: Baylor College of Medicine. Publication: Systematic Functional Annotation of Somatic Mutations in Cancer. Ng PK, Li J, Jeong KJ, Shao S, Chen H, Tsang YH, Sengupta S, Wang Z, Bhavana VH, Tran R, Soewito S, Minussi DC, Moreno D, Kong K, Dogruluk T, Lu H, Gao J, Tokheim C, Zhou DC, Johnson AM, Zeng J, Ip CKM, Ju Z, Wester M, Yu S, Li Y, Vellano CP, Schultz N, Karchin R, Ding L, Lu Y, Cheung LWT, Chen K, Shaw KR, Meric-Bernstam F, Scott KL, Yi S, Sahni N, Liang H, Mills GB. Cancer Cell. 2018 Mar 12;33(3):450-462.e10. doi: 10.1016/j.ccell.2018.01.021. PubMed 29533785.
Backbone
  Vector backbone: pHAGE
  Vector type: Lentiviral
Growth in bacteria
  Bacterial resistance: Ampicillin, 100 μg/mL
  Growth temperature: 37°C
  Growth strain: Stbl3
  Copy number: High Copy
Gene/Insert
  Gene/Insert name: PDGFRA
  Species: H. sapiens (human)
  Mutation: WT
  Entrez Gene: PDGFRA (a.k.a. CD140A, PDGFR-2, PDGFR2)
  Cloning method: Gateway Cloning
Terms and licenses: Academic/Nonprofit Terms; Industry Terms: Not Available to Industry
How to cite: pHAGE-PDGFRA was a gift from Gordon Mills & Kenneth Scott (Addgene plasmid # 116769 ; http://n2t.net/addgene:116769 ; RRID:Addgene_116769)
