[The description below was written by a language model from this plasmid's Addgene catalogue record and pLannotate feature annotations shown in this document.]
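Description:
pHAGE-PDGFRA is an HIV-1-based lentiviral expression plasmid of about 11.8 kb that carries the wild-type human PDGFRA open reading frame, encoding the platelet-derived growth factor receptor alpha tyrosine kinase. It is maintained in E. coli through a high-copy ColE1/pUC-type origin and an ampicillin resistance gene (β-lactamase). The record lists a recombination-deficient strain for propagation, as is usual for plasmids with repeated LTRs. The viral portion includes a truncated 5' LTR, the Ψ packaging signal with a short gag fragment, the Rev response element for Rev-dependent export of the genomic RNA, and the cPPT/CTS. At the other end is a ΔU3 self-inactivating 3' LTR, which leaves the integrated provirus without LTR promoter activity. Packaging functions are not encoded and must be supplied in trans.

Between the LTRs, the constitutive human EF-1α promoter drives the PDGFRA coding sequence. This insert was introduced by Gateway recombination and is flanked by attB1 and attB2 sites. Downstream are short T3 and T7 promoter sequences, a partial attB4 site and a V5 epitope tag sequence. The V5 tag is separated from the end of the annotated ORF by these elements, and the record does not indicate whether it is translated as a fusion to the receptor. An EMCV IRES followed by a puromycin N-acetyltransferase gene lets the same transcript confer puromycin resistance for selecting transduced mammalian cells, and a WPRE enhances transcript expression. The remaining annotated fragments (nef, lacI, lac promoter/operator, SV40 ori and poly(A)) appear to be backbone remnants.

The stated purpose is lentiviral expression of PDGFRA. The construct comes from a study that functionally annotated somatic cancer mutations, where a wild-type clone would plausibly act as the reference for mutant alleles, although the record does not say so.
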