Features (pLannotate 1.2.2; 30 found; start..end, strand, type, name):
    377..634     +  LTR            5' LTR (truncated): truncated 5' long terminal repeat (LTR) from HIV-1
    681..806     +  misc_feature   HIV-1 Ψ: packaging signal of human immunodeficiency virus type 1
    790..1128    +  CDS            HIV-1 gag (fragment): gag protein from human immunodeficiency virus 1; gag
   1303..1536    +  misc_feature   RRE: The Rev response element (RRE) of HIV-1 allows for Rev-dependent mRNA export from the nucleus to the cytoplasm.
   1913..2013    +  CDS            Rev (fragment): human immunodeficiency virus 1 (HIV-1) Rev protein; rev; enhances nuclear export of unspliced and incompletely spliced viral mRNAs
   2058..2175    +  misc_feature   cPPT/CTS: central polypurine tract and central termination sequence of HIV-1
   2223..3401    +  promoter       EF-1α promoter: strong constitutive promoter for human elongation factor EF-1α
   3422..3442    +  protein_bind   attB1: mutant version of attB; core recombination site for the Gateway® BP reaction BP Clonase™
   3448..6714    +  CDS            PDGFRA: PGFRA_HUMAN - Also known as PDGFR2, RHEPDGFRA. Experimental evidence at protein level: Swiss-Prot protein existence level 1. Tyrosine-protein kinase that acts as a cell-surface receptor for PDGFA, PDGFB and PDGFC and plays an essential role in the regulation of embryonic development, cell proliferation, survival and chemotaxis. Depending on the context, promotes or inhibits cell proliferation and cell migration. Plays an important role in the differentiation of bone marrow-derived mesenchymal stem cells. Required for normal skeleton development and cephalic closure during embryonic development
   6719..6743    -  protein_bind   attB2: mutant version of attB; recombination site for the Gateway® BP reaction BP Clonase™
   6751..6769    +  promoter       T3 promoter: promoter for bacteriophage T3 RNA polymerase
   6795..6813    -  promoter       T7 promoter: promoter for bacteriophage T7 RNA polymerase
   6819..6837    -  protein_bind   attB4 (fragment): mutant version of attB; core recombination site for the Gateway® BP reaction BP Clonase™
   6893..6934    +  CDS            V5 tag: epitope tag from simian virus 5
   7060..7522    +  misc_feature   IRES: internal ribosome entry site (IRES) of the encephalomyocarditis virus (EMCV)
   7536..8133    +  CDS            PuroR (fragment): puromycin N-acetyltransferase; pac from Streptomyces; confers resistance to puromycin
   8149..8737    +  misc_feature   WPRE: woodchuck hepatitis virus posttranscriptional regulatory element
   8745..8810    +  CDS            nef (fragment): NEF_HV1Z2 - Experimental evidence at protein level: Swiss-Prot protein existence level 1. Extracellular Nef protein targets CD4(+) T-lymphocytes for apoptosis by interacting with CXCR4 surface receptors. From Human immunodeficiency virus type 1 group M subtype D (isolate Z2/CDC-Z34) (HIV-1).
   8812..9045    +  LTR            3' LTR (ΔU3): self-inactivating 3' long terminal repeat (LTR) from HIV-1
   9250..9354    +  promoter       AmpR promoter: bla
   9355..10215   +  CDS            AmpR: β-lactamase; bla; confers resistance to ampicillin, carbenicillin, and related antibiotics
  10386..10974   +  rep_origin     ori: high-copy-number ColE1/pMB1/pBR322/pUC origin of replication
  11157..11211   +  CDS            lacI (fragment): lac repressor; lacI; The lac repressor binds to the lac operator to inhibit transcription in E. coli. This inhibition can be relieved by adding lactose or isopropyl-β-D-thiogalactopyranoside (IPTG).
  11217..11310   +  rep_origin     SV40 ori (fragment): SV40 origin of replication
  11335..11372   +  CDS            lacI (fragment): lac repressor; lacI; The lac repressor binds to the lac operator to inhibit transcription in E. coli. This inhibition can be relieved by adding lactose or isopropyl-β-D-thiogalactopyranoside (IPTG).
  11385..11406   +  protein_bind   CAP binding site: CAP binding activates transcription in the presence of cAMP. E. coli catabolite activator protein
  11421..11451   +  promoter       lac promoter: promoter for the E. coli lac operon
  11455..11477   +  protein_bind   lac operator (fragment): The lac repressor binds to the lac operator to inhibit transcription in E. coli. This inhibition can be relieved by adding lactose or isopropyl-β-D-thiogalactopyranoside (IPTG). lac repressor encoded by lacI
  11509..11592   +  polyA_signal   SV40 poly(A) signal (fragment): SV40 polyadenylation signal
  11759..329     +  CDS            nef (fragment) (across the origin): NEF_HV1BR - Experimental evidence at protein level: Swiss-Prot protein existence level 1. Extracellular Nef protein targets CD4(+) T-lymphocytes for apoptosis by interacting with CXCR4 surface receptors (PubMed:14990729). From Human immunodeficiency virus type 1 group M subtype B (isolate BRU/LAI) (HIV-1).
>Addgene plasmid #116769 | pHAGE-PDGFRA | addgene full sequence | sequence record 240849 | Addgene NGS Result
TGGAAGGGCTAATTCACTCCCAAAGAAGACAAGATATCCTTGATCTGTGGATCTACCACACACAAGGCTA
CTTCCCTGATTAGCAGAACTACACACCAGGGCCAGGGGTCAGATATCCACTGACCTTTGGATGGTGCTAC
AAGCTAGTACCAGTTGAGCCAGATAAGGTAGAAGAGGCCAATAAAGGAGAGAACACCAGCTTGTTACACC
CTGTGAGCCTGCATGGGATGGATGACCCGGAGAGAGAAGTGTTAGAGTGGAGGTTTGACAGCCGCCTAGC
ATTTCATCACGTGGCCCGAGAGCTGCATCCGGAGTACTTCAAGAACTGCTGATATCGAGCTTGCTACAAG
GGACTTTCCGCTGGGGACTTTCCAGGGAGGCGTGGCCTGGGCGGGACTGGGGAGTGGCGAGCCCTCAGAT
CCTGCATATAAGCAGCTGCTTTTTGCCTGTACTGGGTCTCTCTGGTTAGACCAGATCTGAGCCTGGGAGC
TCTCTGGCTAACTAGGGAACCCACTGCTTAAGCCTCAATAAAGCTTGCCTTGAGTGCTTCAAGTAGTGTG
TGCCCGTCTGTTGTGTGACTCTGGTAACTAGAGATCCCTCAGACCCTTTTAGTCAGTGTGGAAAATCTCT
AGCAGTGGCGCCCGAACAGGGACTTGAAAGCGAAAGGGAAACCAGAGGAGCTCTCTCGACGCAGGACTCG
GCTTGCTGAAGCGCGCACGGCAAGAGGCGAGGGGCGGCGACTGGTGAGTACGCCAAAAATTTTGACTAGC
GGAGGCTAGAAGGAGAGAGATGGGTGCGAGAGCGTCAGTATTAAGCGGGGGAGAATTAGATCGCGATGGG
AAAAAATTCGGTTAAGGCCAGGGGGAAAGAAAAAATATAAATTAAAACATATAGTATGGGCAAGCAGGGA
GCTAGAACGATTCGCAGTTAATCCTGGCCTGTTAGAAACATCAGAAGGCTGTAGACAAATACTGGGACAG
CTACAACCATCCCTTCAGACAGGATCAGAAGAACTTAGATCATTATATAATACAGTAGCAACCCTCTATT
GTGTGCATCAAAGGATAGAGATAAAAGACACCAAGGAAGCTTTAGACAAGATAGAGGAAGAGCAAAACAA
AAGTAAGACCACCGCACAGCAAGCGGCCGGCCGCTGATCTTCAGACCTGGAGGAGGAGATATGAGGGACA
ATTGGAGAAGTGAATTATATAAATATAAAGTAGTAAAAATTGAACCATTAGGAGTAGCACCCACCAAGGC
AAAGAGAAGAGTGGTGCAGAGAGAAAAAAGAGCAGTGGGAATAGGAGCTTTGTTCCTTGGGTTCTTGGGA
GCAGCAGGAAGCACTATGGGCGCAGCGTCAATGACGCTGACGGTACAGGCCAGACAATTATTGTCTGGTA
TAGTGCAGCAGCAGAACAATTTGCTGAGGGCTATTGAGGCGCAACAGCATCTGTTGCAACTCACAGTCTG
GGGCATCAAGCAGCTCCAGGCAAGAATCCTGGCTGTGGAAAGATACCTAAAGGATCAACAGCTCCTGGGG
ATTTGGGGTTGCTCTGGAAAACTCATTTGCACCACTGCTGTGCCTTGGAATGCTAGTTGGAGTAATAAAT
CTCTGGAACAGATTTGGAATCACACGACCTGGATGGAGTGGGACAGAGAAATTAACAATTACACAAGCTT
AATACACTCCTTAATTGAAGAATCGCAAAACCAGCAAGAAAAGAATGAACAAGAATTATTGGAATTAGAT
AAATGGGCAAGTTTGTGGAATTGGTTTAACATAACAAATTGGCTGTGGTATATAAAATTATTCATAATGA
TAGTAGGAGGCTTGGTAGGTTTAAGAATAGTTTTTGCTGTACTTTCTATAGTGAATAGAGTTAGGCAGGG
ATATTCACCATTATCGTTTCAGACCCACCTCCCAACCCCGAGGGGACCCGACAGGCCCGAAGGAATAGAA
GAAGAAGGTGGAGAGAGAGACAGAGACAGATCCATTCGATTAGTGAACGGATCTCGACGGTATCGCCGAA
TTCACAAATGGCAGTATTCATCCACAATTTTAAAAGAAAAGGGGGGATTGGGGGGTACAGTGCAGGGGAA
AGAATAGTAGACATAATAGCAACAGACATACAAACTAAAGAATTACAAAAACAAATTACAAAAATTCAAA
ATTTTCGGGTTTATTACAGGGACAGCAGAGATCCAGTTTGGACTAGTCGTGAGGCTCCGGTGCCCGTCAG
TGGGCAGAGCGCACATCGCCCACAGTCCCCGAGAAGTTGGGGGGAGGGGTCGGCAATTGAACCGGTGCCT
AGAGAAGGTGGCGCGGGGTAAACTGGGAAAGTGATGTCGTGTACTGGCTCCGCCTTTTTCCCGAGGGTGG
GGGAGAACCGTATATAAGTGCAGTAGTCGCCGTGAACGTTCTTTTTCGCAACGGGTTTGCCGCCAGAACA
CAGGTAAGTGCCGTGTGTGGTTCCCGCGGGCCTGGCCTCTTTACGGGTTATGGCCCTTGCGTGCCTTGAA
TTACTTCCACCTGGCTGCAGTACGTGATTCTTGATCCCGAGCTTCGGGTTGGAAGTGGGTGGGAGAGTTC
GAGGCCTTGCGCTTAAGGAGCCCCTTCGCCTCGTGCTTGAGTTGAGGCCTGGCCTGGGCGCTGGGGCCGC
CGCGTGCGAATCTGGTGGCACCTTCGCGCCTGTCTCGCTGCTTTCGATAAGTCTCTAGCCATTTAAAATT
TTTGATGACCTGCTGCGACGCTTTTTTTCTGGCAAGATAGTCTTGTAAATGCGGGCCAAGATCTGCACAC
TGGTATTTCGGTTTTTGGGGCCGCGGGCGGCGACGGGGCCCGTGCGTCCCAGCGCACATGTTCGGCGAGG
CGGGGCCTGCGAGCGCGGCCACCGAGAATCGGACGGGGGTAGTCTCAAGCTGGCCGGCCTGCTCTGGTGC
CTGGCCTCGCGCCGCCGTGTATCGCCCCGCCCTGGGCGGCAAGGCTGGCCCGGTCGGCACCAGTTGCGTG
AGCGGAAAGATGGCCGCTTCCCGGCCCTGCTGCAGGGAGCTCAAAATGGAGGACGCGGCGCTCGGGAGAG
CGGGCGGGTGAGTCACCCACACAAAGGAAAAGGGCCTTTCCGTCCTCAGCCGTCGCTTCATGTGACTCCA
CGGAGTACCGGGCGCCGTCCAGGCACCTCGATTAGTTCTCGAGCTTTTGGAGTACGTCGTCTTTAGGTTG
GGGGGAGGGGTTTTATGCGATGGAGTTTCCCCACACTGAGTGGGTGGAGACTGAAGTTAGGCCAGCTTGG
CACTTGATGTAATTCTCCTTGGAATTTGCCCTTTTTGAGTTTGGATCTTGGTTCATTCTCAAGCCTCAGA
CAGTGGTTCAAAGTTTTTTTCTTCCATTTCAGGTGTCGTGAAGCGGCCCTGCAGATATCAACAAGTTTGT
ACAAAAAAGCAGGCACCATGGGGACTTCCCATCCGGCGTTCCTGGTCTTAGGCTGTCTTCTCACAGGGCT
GAGCCTAATCCTCTGCCAGCTTTCATTACCCTCTATCCTTCCAAATGAAAATGAAAAGGTTGTGCAGCTG
AATTCATCCTTTTCTCTGAGATGCTTTGGGGAGAGTGAAGTGAGCTGGCAGTACCCCATGTCTGAAGAAG
AGAGCTCCGATGTGGAAATCAGAAATGAAGAAAACAACAGCGGCCTTTTTGTGACGGTCTTGGAAGTGAG
CAGTGCCTCGGCGGCCCACACAGGGTTGTACACTTGCTATTACAACCACACTCAGACAGAAGAGAATGAG
CTTGAAGGCAGGCACATTTACATCTATGTGCCAGACCCAGATGTAGCCTTTGTACCTCTAGGAATGACGG
ATTATTTAGTCATCGTGGAGGATGATGATTCTGCCATTATACCTTGTCGCACAACTGATCCCGAGACTCC
TGTAACCTTACACAACAGTGAGGGGGTGGTACCTGCCTCCTACGACAGCAGACAGGGCTTTAATGGGACC
TTCACTGTAGGGCCCTATATCTGTGAGGCCACCGTCAAAGGAAAGAAGTTCCAGACCATCCCATTTAATG
TTTATGCTTTAAAAGCAACATCAGAGCTGGATCTAGAAATGGAAGCTCTTAAAACCGTGTATAAGTCAGG
GGAAACGATTGTGGTCACCTGTGCTGTTTTTAACAATGAGGTGGTTGACCTTCAATGGACTTACCCTGGA
GAAGTGAAAGGCAAAGGCATCACAATGCTGGAAGAAATCAAAGTCCCATCCATCAAATTGGTGTACACTT
TGACGGTCCCCGAGGCCACGGTGAAAGACAGTGGAGATTACGAATGTGCTGCCCGCCAGGCTACCAGGGA
GGTCAAAGAAATGAAGAAAGTCACTATTTCTGTCCATGAGAAAGGTTTCATTGAAATCAAACCCACCTTC
AGCCAGTTGGAAGCTGTCAACCTGCATGAAGTCAAACATTTTGTTGTAGAGGTGCGGGCCTACCCACCTC
CCAGGATATCCTGGCTGAAAAACAATCTGACTCTGATTGAAAATCTCACTGAGATCACCACTGATGTGGA
AAAGATTCAGGAAATAAGGTATCGAAGCAAATTAAAGCTGATCCGTGCTAAGGAAGAAGACAGTGGCCAT
TATACTATTGTAGCTCAAAATGAAGATGCTGTGAAGAGCTATACTTTTGAACTGTTAACTCAAGTTCCTT
CATCCATTCTGGACTTGGTCGATGATCACCATGGCTCAACTGGGGGACAGACGGTGAGGTGCACAGCTGA
AGGCACGCCGCTTCCTGATATTGAGTGGATGATATGCAAAGATATTAAGAAATGTAATAATGAAACTTCC
TGGACTATTTTGGCCAACAATGTCTCAAACATCATCACGGAGATCCACTCCCGAGACAGGAGTACCGTGG
AGGGCCGTGTGACTTTCGCCAAAGTGGAGGAGACCATCGCCGTGCGATGCCTGGCTAAGAATCTCCTTGG
AGCTGAGAACCGAGAGCTGAAGCTGGTGGCTCCCACCCTGCGTTCTGAACTCACGGTGGCTGCTGCAGTC
CTGGTGCTGTTGGTGATTGTGATCATCTCACTTATTGTCCTGGTTGTCATTTGGAAACAGAAACCGAGGT
ATGAAATTCGCTGGAGGGTCATTGAATCAATCAGCCCGGATGGACATGAATATATTTATGTGGACCCGAT
GCAGCTGCCTTATGACTCAAGATGGGAGTTTCCAAGAGATGGACTAGTGCTTGGTCGGGTCTTGGGGTCT
GGAGCGTTTGGGAAGGTGGTTGAAGGAACAGCCTATGGATTAAGCCGGTCCCAACCTGTCATGAAAGTTG
CAGTGAAGATGCTAAAACCCACGGCCAGATCCAGTGAAAAACAAGCTCTCATGTCTGAACTGAAGATAAT
GACTCACCTGGGGCCACATTTGAACATTGTAAACTTGCTGGGAGCCTGCACCAAGTCAGGCCCCATTTAC
ATCATCACAGAGTATTGCTTCTATGGAGATTTGGTCAACTATTTGCATAAGAATAGGGATAGCTTCCTGA
GCCACCACCCAGAGAAGCCAAAGAAAGAGCTGGATATCTTTGGATTGAACCCTGCTGATGAAAGCACACG
GAGCTATGTTATTTTATCTTTTGAAAACAATGGTGACTACATGGACATGAAGCAGGCTGATACTACACAG
TATGTCCCCATGCTAGAAAGGAAAGAGGTTTCTAAATATTCCGACATCCAGAGATCACTCTATGATCGTC
CAGCCTCATATAAGAAGAAATCTATGTTAGACTCAGAAGTCAAAAACCTCCTTTCAGATGATAACTCAGA
AGGCCTTACTTTATTGGATTTGTTGAGCTTCACCTATCAAGTTGCCCGAGGAATGGAGTTTTTGGCTTCA
AAAAATTGTGTCCACCGTGATCTGGCTGCTCGCAACGTCCTCCTGGCACAAGGAAAAATTGTGAAGATCT
GTGACTTTGGCCTGGCCAGAGACATCATGCATGATTCGAACTATGTGTCGAAAGGCAGTACCTTTCTGCC
CGTGAAGTGGATGGCTCCTGAGAGCATCTTTGACAACCTCTACACCACACTGAGTGATGTCTGGTCTTAT
GGCATTCTGCTCTGGGAGATCTTTTCCCTTGGTGGCACCCCTTACCCCGGCATGATGGTGGATTCTACTT
TCTACAATAAGATCAAGAGTGGGTACCGGATGGCCAAGCCTGACCACGCTACCAGTGAAGTCTACGAGAT
CATGGTGAAATGCTGGAACAGTGAGCCGGAGAAGAGACCCTCCTTTTACCACCTGAGTGAGATTGTGGAG
AATCTGCTGCCTGGACAATATAAAAAGAGTTATGAAAAAATTCACCTGGACTTCCTGAAGAGTGACCATC
CTGCTGTGGCACGCATGCGTGTGGACTCAGACAATGCATACATTGGTGTCACCTACAAAAACGAGGAAGA
CAAGCTGAAGGACTGGGAGGGTGGTCTGGATGAGCAGAGACTGAGCGCTGACAGTGGCTACATCATTCCT
CTGCCTGACATTGACCCTGTCCCTGAGGAGGAGGACCTGGGCAAGAGGAACAGACACAGCTCGCAGACCT
CTGAAGAGAGTGCCATTGAGACGGGTTCCAGCAGTTCCACCTTCATCAAGAGAGAGGACGAGACCATTGA
AGACATCGACATGATGGACGACATCGGCATAGACTCTTCAGACCTGGTGGAAGACAGCTTCCTGTAGAAC
CCAGCTTTCTTGTACAAAGTGGTGATATCCAATTAACCCTCACTAAAGGATTGATTTGTTGAAATAAGTG
TTGCCCTATAGTGAGTCGTATTACCACCCAACTTTTCTATACAAAGTGGTTGATATCCAGCACAGTGGCG
GCCGCTCGAGTCTAGAGGGCCCGCGGTTCGAAGGTAAGCCTATCCCTAACCCTCTCCTCGGTCTCGATTC
TACGCGTACCGGTTAGTAATGAGATCCCTCCCCCCCCCCTAACGTTACTGGCCGAAGCCGCTTGGAATAA
GGCCGGTGTGCGTTTGTCTATATGTTATTTTCCACCATATTGCCGTCTTTTGGCAATGTGAGGGCCCGGA
AACCTGGCCCTGTCTTCTTGACGAGCATTCCTAGGGGTCTTTCCCCTCTCGCCAAAGGAATGCAAGGTCT
GTTGAATGTCGTGAAGGAAGCAGTTCCTCTGGAAGCTTCTTGAAGACAAACAACGTCTGTAGCGACCCTT
TGCAGGCAGCGGAACCCCCCACCTGGCGACAGGTGCCTCTGCGGCCAAAAGCCACGTGTATAAGATACAC
CTGCAAAGGCGGCACAACCCCAGTGCCACGTTGTGAGTTGGATAGTTGTGGAAAGAGTCAAATGGCTCTC
CTCAAGCGTATTCAACAAGGGGCTGAAGGATGCCCAGAAGGTACCCCATTGTATGGGATCTGATCTGGGG
CCTCGGTGCACATGCTTTACATGTGTTTAGTCGAGGTTAAAAAAACGTCTAGGCCCCCCGAACCACGGGG
ACGTGGTTTTCCTTTGAAAAACACGATGATAATATGGCCACACATATGACCGAGTACAAGCCCACGGTGC
GCCTCGCCACCCGCGACGACGTCCCCAGGGCCGTACGCACCCTCGCCGCCGCGTTCGCCGACTACCCCGC
CACGCGCCACACCGTCGATCCGGACCGCCACATCGAGCGGGTCACCGAGCTGCAAGAACTCTTCCTCACG
CGCGTCGGGCTCGACATCGGCAAGGTGTGGGTCGCGGACGACGGCGCCGCGGTGGCGGTCTGGACCACGC
CGGAGAGCGTCGAAGCGGGGGCGGTGTTCGCCGAGATCGGCCCGCGCATGGCCGAGTTGAGCGGTTCCCG
GCTGGCCGCGCAGCAACAGATGGAAGGCCTCCTGGCGCCGCACCGGCCCAAGGAGCCCGCGTGGTTCCTG
GCCACCGTCGGCGTCTCGCCCGACCACCAGGGCAAGGGTCTGGGCAGCGCCGTCGTGCTCCCCGGAGTGG
AGGCGGCCGAGCGCGCCGGGGTGCCCGCCTTCCTGGAGACCTCCGCGCCCCGCAACCTCCCCTTCTACGA
GCGGCTCGGCTTCACCGTCACCGCCGACGTCGAGGTGCCCGAAGGACCGCGCACCTGGTGCATGACCCGC
AAGCCCGGTGCCTAAATCGATAGATCCTAATCAACCTCTGGATTACAAAATTTGTGAAAGATTGACTGGT
ATTCTTAACTATGTTGCTCCTTTTACGCTATGTGGATACGCTGCTTTAATGCCTTTGTATCATGCTATTG
CTTCCCGTATGGCTTTCATTTTCTCCTCCTTGTATAAATCCTGGTTGCTGTCTCTTTATGAGGAGTTGTG
GCCCGTTGTCAGGCAACGTGGCGTGGTGTGCACTGTGTTTGCTGACGCAACCCCCACTGGTTGGGGCATT
GCCACCACCTGTCAGCTCCTTTCCGGGACTTTCGCTTTCCCCCTCCCTATTGCCACGGCGGAACTCATCG
CCGCCTGCCTTGCCCGCTGCTGGACAGGGGCTCGGCTGTTGGGCACTGACAATTCCGTGGTGTTGTCGGG
GAAATCATCGTCCTTTCCTTGGCTGCTCGCCTGTGTTGCCACCTGGATTCTGCGCGGGACGTCCTTCTGC
TACGTCCCTTCGGCCCTCAATCCAGCGGACCTTCCTTCCCGCGGCCTGCTGCCGGCTCTGCGGCCTCTTC
CGCGTCTTCGCCTTCGCCCTCAGACGAGTCGGATCTCCCTTTGGGCCGCCTCCCCGCCTGAGATCCTTTA
AGACCAATGACTTACAAGGCAGCTGTAGATCTTAGCCACTTTTTAAAAGAAAAGGGGGGACTGGAAGGGC
TAATTCACTCCCAACGAAGACAAGATCTGCTTTTTGCTTGTACTGGGTCTCTCTGGTTAGACCAGATCTG
AGCCTGGGAGCTCTCTGGCTAACTAGGGAACCCACTGCTTAAGCCTCAATAAAGCTTGCCTTGAGTGCTT
CAAGTAGTGTGTGCCCGTCTGTTGTGTGACTCTGGTAACTAGAGATCCCTCAGACCCTTTTAGTCAGTGT
GGAAAATCTCTAGCAGTAGTAGTTCATGTCATCTTATTATTCAGTATTTATAACTTGCAAAGAAATGAAT
ATCAGAGAGTGAGAGGCCCGGGTTAATTAAGGAAAGGGCTAGATCATTCTTGAAGACGAAAGGGCCTCGT
GATACGCCTATTTTTATAGGTTAATGTCATGATAATAATGGTTTCTTAGACGTCAGGTGGCACTTTTCGG
GGAAATGTGCGCGGAACCCCTATTTGTTTATTTTTCTAAATACATTCAAATATGTATCCGCTCATGAGAC
AATAACCCTGATAAATGCTTCAATAATATTGAAAAAGGAAGAGTATGAGTATTCAACATTTCCGTGTCGC
CCTTATTCCCTTTTTTGCGGCATTTTGCCTTCCTGTTTTTGCTCACCCAGAAACGCTGGTGAAAGTAAAA
GATGCTGAAGATCAGTTGGGTGCACGAGTGGGTTACATCGAACTGGATCTCAACAGCGGTAAGATCCTTG
AGAGTTTTCGCCCCGAAGAACGTTTTCCAATGATGAGCACTTTTAAAGTTCTGCTATGTGGCGCGGTATT
ATCCCGTGTTGACGCCGGGCAAGAGCAACTCGGTCGCCGCATACACTATTCTCAGAATGACTTGGTTGAG
TACTCACCAGTCACAGAAAAGCATCTTACGGATGGCATGACAGTAAGAGAATTATGCAGTGCTGCCATAA
CCATGAGTGATAACACTGCGGCCAACTTACTTCTGACAACGATCGGAGGACCGAAGGAGCTAACCGCTTT
TTTGCACAACATGGGGGATCATGTAACTCGCCTTGATCGTTGGGAACCGGAGCTGAATGAAGCCATACCA
AACGACGAGCGTGACACCACGATGCCTGTAGCAATGGCAACAACGTTGCGCAAACTATTAACTGGCGAAC
TACTTACTCTAGCTTCCCGGCAACAATTAATAGACTGGATGGAGGCGGATAAAGTTGCAGGACCACTTCT
GCGCTCGGCCCTTCCGGCTGGCTGGTTTATTGCTGATAAATCTGGAGCCGGTGAGCGTGGGTCTCGCGGT
ATCATTGCAGCACTGGGGCCAGATGGTAAGCCCTCCCGTATCGTAGTTATCTACACGACGGGGAGTCAGG
CAACTATGGATGAACGAAATAGACAGATCGCTGAGATAGGTGCCTCACTGATTAAGCATTGGTAACTGTC
AGACCAAGTTTACTCATATATACTTTAGATTGATTTAAAACTTCATTTTTAATTTAAAAGGATCTAGGTG
AAGATCCTTTTTGATAATCTCATGACCAAAATCCCTTAACGTGAGTTTTCGTTCCACTGAGCGTCAGACC
CCGTAGAAAAGATCAAAGGATCTTCTTGAGATCCTTTTTTTCTGCGCGTAATCTGCTGCTTGCAAACAAA
AAAACCACCGCTACCAGCGGTGGTTTGTTTGCCGGATCAAGAGCTACCAACTCTTTTTCCGAAGGTAACT
GGCTTCAGCAGAGCGCAGATACCAAATACTGTTCTTCTAGTGTAGCCGTAGTTAGGCCACCACTTCAAGA
ACTCTGTAGCACCGCCTACATACCTCGCTCTGCTAATCCTGTTACCAGTGGCTGCTGCCAGTGGCGATAA
GTCGTGTCTTACCGGGTTGGACTCAAGACGATAGTTACCGGATAAGGCGCAGCGGTCGGGCTGAACGGGG
GGTTCGTGCACACAGCCCAGCTTGGAGCGAACGACCTACACCGAACTGAGATACCTACAGCGTGAGCTAT
GAGAAAGCGCCACGCTTCCCGAAGGGAGAAAGGCGGACAGGTATCCGGTAAGCGGCAGGGTCGGAACAGG
AGAGCGCACGAGGGAGCTTCCAGGGGGAAACGCCTGGTATCTTTATAGTCCTGTCGGGTTTCGCCACCTC
TGACTTGAGCGTCGATTTTTGTGATGCTCGTCAGGGGGGCGGAGCCTATGGAAAAACGCCAGCAACGCGG
CCTTTTTACGGTTCCTGGCCTTTTGCTGGCCTTTTGCTCACATGTTCTTTCCTGCGTTATCCCCTGATTC
TGTGGATAACCGTATTACCGCCTTTGAGTGAGCTGATACCGCTCGCCGCAGCCGAACGACCGAGCGCAGC
GAGTCAGTGAGCGAGGAAGCGGAAGAGCGCCCAATACGCAAACCGCCTCTCCCCGCGCGTTGGCCGATTC
ATTAATGCAGCAAGCTCATGGCTGACTAATTTTTTTTATTTATGCAGAGGCCGAGGCCGCCTCGGCCTCT
GAGCTATTCCAGAAGTAGTGAGGAGGCTTTTTTGGAGGCCTAGGCTTTTGCAAAAAGCTCCCCGTGGCAC
GACAGGTTTCCCGACTGGAAAGCGGGCAGTGAGCGCAACGCAATTAATGTGAGTTAGCTCACTCATTAGG
CACCCCAGGCTTTACACTTTATGCTTCCGGCTCGTATGTTGTGTGGAATTGTGAGCGGATAACAATTTCA
CACAGGAAACAGCTATGACATGATTACGAATTTCACAAATAAAGCATTTTTTTCACTGCATTCTAGTTGT
GGTTTGTCCAAACTCATCAATGTATCTTATCATGTCTGGATCAACTGGATAACTCAAGCTAACCAAAATC
ATCCCAAACTTCCCACCCCATACCCTATTACCACTGCCAATTACCTGTGGTTTCATTTACTCTAAACCTG
TGATTCCTCTGAATTATTTTCATTTTAAAGAAATTGTATTTGTTAAATATGTACTACAAACTTAGTAGT
