>Addgene plasmid #116769 | pHAGE-PDGFRA | depositor partial sequence | sequence record 219645 | insert
ATGGGGACTTCCCATCCGGCGTTCCTGGTCTTAGGCTGTCTTCTCACAGGGCTGAGCCTAATCCTCTGCC
AGCTTTCATTACCCTCTATCCTTCCAAATGAAAATGAAAAGGTTGTGCAGCTGAATTCATCCTTTTCTCT
GAGATGCTTTGGGGAGAGTGAAGTGAGCTGGCAGTACCCCATGTCTGAAGAAGAGAGCTCCGATGTGGAA
ATCAGAAATGAAGAAAACAACAGCGGCCTTTTTGTGACGGTCTTGGAAGTGAGCAGTGCCTCGGCGGCCC
ACACAGGGTTGTACACTTGCTATTACAACCACACTCAGACAGAAGAGAATGAGCTTGAAGGCAGGCACAT
TTACATCTATGTGCCAGACCCAGATGTAGCCTTTGTACCTCTAGGAATGACGGATTATTTAGTCATCGTG
GAGGATGATGATTCTGCCATTATACCTTGTCGCACAACTGATCCCGAGACTCCTGTAACCTTACACAACA
GTGAGGGGGTGGTACCTGCCTCCTACGACAGCAGACAGGGCTTTAATGGGACCTTCACTGTAGGGCCCTA
TATCTGTGAGGCCACCGTCAAAGGAAAGAAGTTCCAGACCATCCCATTTAATGTTTATGCTTTAAAAGCA
ACATCAGAGCTGGATCTAGAAATGGAAGCTCTTAAAACCGTGTATAAGTCAGGGGAAACGATTGTGGTCA
CCTGTGCTGTTTTTAACAATGAGGTGGTTGACCTTCAATGGACTTACCCTGGAGAAGTGAAAGGCAAAGG
CATCACAATGCTGGAAGAAATCAAAGTCCCATCCATCAAATTGGTGTACACTTTGACGGTCCCCGAGGCC
ACGGTGAAAGACAGTGGAGATTACGAATGTGCTGCCCGCCAGGCTACCAGGGAGGTCAAAGAAATGAAGA
AAGTCACTATTTCTGTCCATGAGAAAGGTTTCATTGAAATCAAACCCACCTTCAGCCAGTTGGAAGCTGT
CAACCTGCATGAAGTCAAACATTTTGTTGTAGAGGTGCGGGCCTACCCACCTCCCAGGATATCCTGGCTG
AAAAACAATCTGACTCTGATTGAAAATCTCACTGAGATCACCACTGATGTGGAAAAGATTCAGGAAATAA
GGTATCGAAGCAAATTAAAGCTGATCCGTGCTAAGGAAGAAGACAGTGGCCATTATACTATTGTAGCTCA
AAATGAAGATGCTGTGAAGAGCTATACTTTTGAACTGTTAACTCAAGTTCCTTCATCCATTCTGGACTTG
GTCGATGATCACCATGGCTCAACTGGGGGACAGACGGTGAGGTGCACAGCTGAAGGCACGCCGCTTCCTG
ATATTGAGTGGATGATATGCAAAGATATTAAGAAATGTAATAATGAAACTTCCTGGACTATTTTGGCCAA
CAATGTCTCAAACATCATCACGGAGATCCACTCCCGAGACAGGAGTACCGTGGAGGGCCGTGTGACTTTC
GCCAAAGTGGAGGAGACCATCGCCGTGCGATGCCTGGCTAAGAATCTCCTTGGAGCTGAGAACCGAGAGC
TGAAGCTGGTGGCTCCCACCCTGCGTTCTGAACTCACGGTGGCTGCTGCAGTCCTGGTGCTGTTGGTGAT
TGTGATCATCTCACTTATTGTCCTGGTTGTCATTTGGAAACAGAAACCGAGGTATGAAATTCGCTGGAGG
GTCATTGAATCAATCAGCCCAGATGGACATGAATATATTTATGTGGACCCGATGCAGCTGCCTTATGACT
CAAGATGGGAGTTTCCAAGAGATGGACTAGTGCTTGGTCGGGTCTTGGGGTCTGGAGCGTTTGGGAAGGT
GGTTGAAGGAACAGCCTATGGATTAAGCCGGTCCCAACCTGTCATGAAAGTTGCAGTGAAGATGCTAAAA
CCCACGGCCAGATCCAGTGAAAAACAAGCTCTCATGTCTGAACTGAAGATAATGACTCACCTGGGGCCAC
ATTTGAACATTGTAAACTTGCTGGGAGCCTGCACCAAGTCAGGCCCCATTTACATCATCACAGAGTATTG
CTTCTATGGAGATTTGGTCAACTATTTGCATAAGAATAGGGATAGCTTCCTGAGCCACCACCCAGAGAAG
CCAAAGAAAGAGCTGGATATCTTTGGATTGAACCCTGCTGATGAAAGCACACGGAGCTATGTTATTTTAT
CTTTTGAAAACAATGGTGACTACATGGACATGAAGCAGGCTGATACTACACAGTATGTCCCCATGCTAGA
AAGGAAAGAGGTTTCTAAATATTCCGACATCCAGAGATCACTCTATGATCGTCCAGCCTCATATAAGAAG
AAATCTATGTTAGACTCAGAAGTCAAAAACCTCCTTTCAGATGATAACTCAGAAGGCCTTACTTTATTGG
ATTTGTTGAGCTTCACCTATCAAGTTGCCCGAGGAATGGAGTTTTTGGCTTCAAAAAATTGTGTCCACCG
TGATCTGGCTGCTCGCAACGTCCTCCTGGCACAAGGAAAAATTGTGAAGATCTGTGACTTTGGCCTGGCC
AGAGACATCATGCATGATTCGAACTATGTGTCGAAAGGCAGTACCTTTCTGCCCGTGAAGTGGATGGCTC
CTGAGAGCATCTTTGACAACCTCTACACCACACTGAGTGATGTCTGGTCTTATGGCATTCTGCTCTGGGA
GATCTTTTCCCTTGGTGGCACCCCTTACCCCGGCATGATGGTGGATTCTACTTTCTACAATAAGATCAAG
AGTGGGTACCGGATGGCCAAGCCTGACCACGCTACCAGTGAAGTCTACGAGATCATGGTGAAATGCTGGA
ACAGTGAGCCGGAGAAGAGACCCTCCTTTTACCACCTGAGTGAGATTGTGGAGAATCTGCTGCCTGGACA
ATATAAAAAGAGTTATGAAAAAATTCACCTGGACTTCCTGAAGAGTGACCATCCTGCTGTGGCACGCATG
CGTGTGGACTCAGACAATGCATACATTGGTGTCACCTACAAAAACGAGGAAGACAAGCTGAAGGACTGGG
AGGGTGGTCTGGATGAGCAGAGACTGAGCGCTGACAGTGGCTACATCATTCCTCTGCCTGACATTGACCC
TGTCCCTGAGGAGGAGGACCTGGGCAAGAGGAACAGACACAGCTCGCAGACCTCTGAAGAGAGTGCCATT
GAGACGGGTTCCAGCAGTTCCACCTTCATCAAGAGAGAGGACGAGACCATTGAAGACATCGACATGATGG
ATGACATCGGCATAGACTCTTCAGACCTGGTGGAAGACAGCTTCCTGTAA
